>Addgene plasmid #202926 | Salsa-BC85-P1H1 | addgene full sequence | sequence record 413468 | Addgene NGS Result
AGCGCCCAATACGCAAACCGCCTCTCCCCGCGCGTTGGCCGATTCATTAATGCAGTCGAGGGATCTCCAT
AAGAGAAGAGGGACAGCTATGACTGGGAGTAGTCAGGAGAGGAGGAAAAATCTGGCTAGTAAAACATGTA
AGGAAAATTTTAGGGATGTTAAAGAAAAAAATAACACAAAACAAAATATAAAAAAAATCTAACCTCAAGT
CAAGGCTTTTCTATGGAATAAGGAATGGACAGCAGGGGGCTGTTTCATATACTGATGACCTCTTTATAGC
CAACCTTTGTTCATGGCAGCCAGCATATGGGCATATGTTGCCAAACTCTAAACCAAATACTCATTCTGAT
GTTTTAAATGATTTGCCCTCCCATATGTCCTTCCGAGTGAGAGACACAAAAAATTCCAACACACTATTGC
AATGAAAATAAATTTCCTTTATTAGCCAGAAGTCAGATGCTCAAGGGGCTTCATGATGTCCCCATAATTT
TTGGCAGAGGGAAAAAGATCGATCTCAGTGGTATTTGTGAGCCAGGGCATTGGCCACACCAGCCACCACC
TTCTGATAGGCAGCCTGCACCTGAGGAGTGAATTCTTTGCCAAAATGATGAGACAGCACAACAACCAGCA
CGTTGCCCAGGAGCTGTAGGAAAGAGAAGAAGGCATGAACATGGTTAGCAGAGGGGCCCGGTTTGGACTC
AGAGTATTTTATCCTCATCTCAAACAGTGTATATCATTGTAACCATAAAGAGAAAGGCAGGATGATGACC
AGGGTGTAGTTGTTTCTACCAATAAGAATATTTCCACGCCAGCCAGAATTTATATGCAGAAATATTCTAC
CTTATCATTTAATTATAACAATTGTTCTCTAAAACTGTGCTGAAGTACAATATAATATACCCTGATTGCC
TTGAAAAAAAAGTGATTAGAGAAAGTACTTACAATCTGACAAATAAACAAAAGTGAATTTAAAAATTCGT
TACAAATGCAAGCTAAAGTTTAACGAAAAAGTTACAGAAAATGAAAAGAAAATAAGAGGAGACAATGGTT
GTCAACAGAGTAGAAAGTGAAAGAAACAAAATTATCATGAGGGTCCATGGTGATACAAGGGACATCTTCC
CATTCTAAACAACACCCTGAAAACTTTGCCCCCTCCATATAACATGAATTTTACAATAGCGAAAAAGAAA
GAACAATCAAGGGTCCCCAAACTCACCCTGAAGTTCTCAGCTCTAGAGATATCGTCGAGGCCGCGCTAGC
GTTTAAACTGTCGACCTTAATTAAGAGATCTGCTCGAGGCGCGTCAGCTGACTAGAGGATCCCCGGGTAC
CGAGCTCGAATTCGGGGCCGCGGAGGCTGGATCGGTCCCGGTGTCTTCTATGGAGGTCAAAACAGCGTGG
ATGGCGTCTCCAGGCGATCTGACGGTTCACTAAACGAGCTCTGCTTATATAGGCCTCCCACCGTACACGC
CTACCTCGACCCGGGTACCGAGCTCGACTTTCACTTTTCTCTATCACTGATAGGGAGTGGTAAACTCGAC
TTTCACTTTTCTCTATCACTGATAGGGAGTGGTAAACTCGACTTTCACTTTTCTCTATCACTGATAGGGA
GTGGTAAACTCGACTTTCACTTTTCTCTATCACTGATAGGGAGTGGTAAACTCGACTTTCACTTTTCTCT
ATCACTGATAGGGAGTGGTAAACTCGACCTATATAAGCAGAGCTCGTTTAGTGAACCGTCAGATCGCCTG
GAGACGCCATCCACGCTGTTTTGACCTCCATAGAAGACACCGGGACCGATCCAGCCTCCGCGGCCCCGAA
TTCCTGCAGCGGCCGCTCTAGAACTAGTGGATCCCCGCGGATGGTGAGCAAGGGCGAGGAGCTGTTCACC
GGGGTGGTGCCCATCCTGGTCGAGCTGGACGGCGACGTAAACGGCCACAAGTTCAGCGTGTCCGGCGAGG
GCGAGGGCGATGCCACCTACGGCAAGCTGACCCTGAAGTTCATCTGCACCACCGGCAAGCTGCCCGTGCC
CTGGCCCACCCTCGTGACCACCCTGACCTACGGCGTGCAGTGCTTCAGCCGCTACCCCGACCACATGAAG
CAGCACGACTTCTTCAAGTCCGCCATGCCCGAAGGCTACGTCCAGGAGCGCACCATCTTCTTCAAGGACG
ACGGCAACTACAAGACCCGCGCCGAGGTGAAGTTCGAGGGCGACACCCTGGTGAACCGCATCGAGCTGAA
GGGCATCGACTTCAAGGAGGACGGCAACATCCTGGGGCACAAGCTGGAGTACAACTACAACAGCCACAAC
GTCTATATCATGGCCGACAAGCAGAAGAACGGCATCAAGGTGAACTTCAAGATCCGCCACAACATCGAGG
ACGGCAGCGTGCAGCTCGCCGACCACTACCAGCAGAACACCCCCATCGGCGACGGCCCCGTGCTGCTGCC
CGACAACCACTACCTGAGCACCCAGTCCGCCCTGAGCAAAGACCCCAACGAGAAGCGCGATCACATGGTC
CTGCTGGAGTTCGTGACCGCCGCCGGGATCACTCTCGGCATGGACGAGCTGTACAAGTAATACTATTCAC
GAATTCGATATCAAGCTTGTCGACCTAGTTCTAGAGGATCCAGACATGATAAGATACATTGATGAGTTTG
GACAAACCACAACTAGAATGCAGTGAAAAAAATGCTTTATTTGTGAAATTTGTGATGCTATTGCTTTATT
TGTAACCATTATAAGCTGCAATAAACAAGTTAACAACAACAATTGCATTCATTTTATGTTTCAGGTTCAG
GGGGAGGTGTGGGAGGTTTTTTAAAGCAAGTAAAACCTCTACAAATGTGGTATGGCTGATTATGATCCTG
CAAGCCTCGTCGTCCTGGCCGGACCACGCTATCTGTGCAAGGTCCCCGGCCCCGGACGCGCGCTCCATGA
GCAGAGCGCCCGCCGCCGAGGCGAAGACTCGGGCGGCGCCCTGCCCGTCCCACCAGGTCAACAGGCGGTA
ACCGGCCTCTTCATCGGGAATGCGCGCGACCTTCAGCATCGCCGGCATGTCCCCCTGGCGGACGGGAAGT
ATCCAGCTCGACCAAGCTGGCCGCGTCGAGTGAAGACGAAAGGGCCTCGTGATACGCCTATTTTTATAGG
TTAATGTCATGATAATAATGGTTTCTTAGACGTCAGGTGGCACTTTTCGGGGAAATGTGCGCGGAACCCC
TATTTGTTTATTTTTCTAAATACATTCAAATATGTATCCGCTCATGAGACAATAACCCTGATAAATGCTT
CAATAATATTGAAAAAGGAAGAGTATGAGTATTCAACATTTCCGTGTCGCCCTTATTCCCTTTTTTGCGG
CATTTTGCCTTCCTGTTTTTGCTCACCCAGAAACGCTGGTGAAAGTAAAAGATGCTGAAGATCAGTTGGG
TGCACGAGTGGGTTACATCGAACTGGATCTCAACAGCGGTAAGATCCTTGAGAGTTTTCGCCCCGAAGAA
CGTTTTCCAATGATGAGCACTTTTAAAGTTCTGCTATGTGGCGCGGTATTATCCCGTGTTGACGCCGGGC
AAGAGCAACTCGGTCGCCGCATACACTATTCTCAGAATGACTTGGTTGAGTACTCACCAGTCACAGAAAA
GCATCTTACGGATGGCATGACAGTAAGAGAATTATGCAGTGCTGCCATAACCATGAGTGATAACACTGCG
GCCAACTTACTTCTGACAACGATCGGAGGACCGAAGGAGCTAACCGCTTTTTTGCACAACATGGGGGATC
ATGTAACTCGCCTTGATCGTTGGGAACCGGAGCTGAATGAAGCCATACCAAACGACGAGCGTGACACCAC
GATGCCTGTAGCAATGGCAACAACGTTGCGCAAACTATTAACTGGCGAACTACTTACTCTAGCTTCCCGG
CAACAATTAATAGACTGGATGGAGGCGGATAAAGTTGCAGGACCACTTCTGCGCTCGGCCCTTCCGGCTG
GCTGGTTTATTGCTGATAAATCTGGAGCCGGTGAGCGTGGGTCTCGCGGTATCATTGCAGCACTGGGGCC
AGATGGTAAGCCCTCCCGTATCGTAGTTATCTACACGACGGGGAGTCAGGCAACTATGGATGAACGAAAT
AGACAGATCGCTGAGATAGGTGCCTCACTGATTAAGCATTGGTAACTGTCAGACCAAGTTTACTCATATA
TACTTTAGATTGATTTAAAACTTCATTTTTAATTTAAAAGGATCTAGGTGAAGATCCTTTTTGATAATCT
CATGACCAAAATCCCTTAACGTGAGTTTTCGTTCCACTGAGCGTCAGACCCCGTAGAAAAGATCAAAGGA
TCTTCTTGAGATCCTTTTTTTCTGCGCGTAATCTGCTGCTTGCAAACAAAAAAACCACCGCTACCAGCGG
TGGTTTGTTTGCCGGATCAAGAGCTACCAACTCTTTTTCCGAAGGTAACTGGCTTCAGCAGAGCGCAGAT
ACCAAATACTGTTCTTCTAGTGTAGCCGTAGTTAGGCCACCACTTCAAGAACTCTGTAGCACCGCCTACA
TACCTCGCTCTGCTAATCCTGTTACCAGTGGCTGCTGCCAGTGGCGATAAGTCGTGTCTTACCGGGTTGG
ACTCAAGACGATAGTTACCGGATAAGGCGCAGCGGTCGGGCTGAACGGGGGGTTCGTGCACACAGCCCAG
CTTGGAGCGAACGACCTACACCGAACTGAGATACCTACAGCGTGAGCTATGAGAAAGCGCCACGCTTCCC
GAAGGGAGAAAGGCGGACAGGTATCCGGTAAGCGGCAGGGTCGGAACAGGAGAGCGCACGAGGGAGCTTC
CAGGGGGAAACGCCTGGTATCTTTATAGTCCTGTCGGGTTTCGCCACCTCTGACTTGAGCGTCGATTTTT
GTGATGCTCGTCAGGGGGGCGGAGCCTATGGAAAAACGCCAGCAACGCGGCCTTTTTACGGTTCCTGGCC
TTTTGCTGGCCTTTTGCTCACATGTTCTTTCCTGCGTTATCCCCTGATTCTGTGGATAACCGTATTACCG
CCTTTGAGTGAGCTGATACCGCTCGCCGCAGCCGAACGACCGAGCGCAGCGAGTCAGTGAGCGAGGAAGC
GGAAG
Features (pLannotate 1.2.2; 17 found; start..end, strand, type, name):
      2..55      +  CDS            lacI (fragment): lac repressor; lacI; The lac repressor binds to the lac operator to inhibit transcription in E. coli. This inhibition can be relieved by adding lactose or isopropyl-β-D-thiogalactopyranoside (IPTG).
    388..443     -  polyA_signal   β-globin poly(A) signal: rabbit β-globin polyadenylation signal (Gil and Proudfoot, 1987)
    518..640     -  CDS            HBB: HBB_COLGU - Experimental evidence at transcript level: Swiss-Prot protein existence level 2. Involved in oxygen transport from the lung to the various peripheral tissues. From Colobus guereza (Mantled guereza) (Eastern black-and-white colobus monkey).
    644..1216    -  intron         β-globin intron: intron from rabbit β-globin gene
   1312..1343    -  misc_feature   MCS (fragment): pUC18/19 multiple cloning site
   1437..1475    -  promoter       minimal CMV promoter: human cytomegalovirus (CMV) immediate early promoter
   1493..1708    -  protein_bind   tetracycline response element (fragment): contains seven copies of the tetracycline operator tetO tetracycline repressor TetR
   1708..1753    +  promoter       TRE3GV promoter (fragment): 3rd-generation Tet-responsive promoter that can be activated by binding of Tet-On® 3G, optimized for retroviral and lentiviral vectors
   1829..1856    +  misc_feature   MCS (fragment): pBluescript multiple cloning site
   1861..2580    +  CDS            EGFP: the original enhanced GFP (Yang et al., 1996) mammalian codon-optimized
   2591..2613    +  misc_feature   MCS (fragment): pBluescript multiple cloning site
   2627..2761    -  polyA_signal   SV40 poly(A) signal: SV40 polyadenylation signal
   2784..2867    -  CDS            large T antigen (fragment): large T antigen from SV40 (simian virus 40)
   2861..3091    -  CDS            str (fragment): STR_KLEPN - Protein inferred from homology: Swiss-Prot protein existence level 3. The aminoglycoside phosphotransferases achieve inactivation of their antibiotic substrates by phosphorylation. From Klebsiella pneumoniae.
   3210..3314    +  promoter       AmpR promoter: bla
   3315..4175    +  CDS            AmpR: β-lactamase; bla; confers resistance to ampicillin, carbenicillin, and related antibiotics
   4346..4934    +  rep_origin     ori: high-copy-number ColE1/pMB1/pBR322/pUC origin of replication
