[The description below was written by a language model from this plasmid's Addgene catalogue record and pLannotate feature annotations shown in this document.]
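Description:
Salsa-BC85-P1H1 is a 5.1 kb mammalian expression plasmid built on the pCER206 backbone and serves as one member of a set of barcoded reporter plasmids for PRESTO-Salsa, a highly multiplexed assay for screening GPCR activity. It is propagated in E. coli as a high-copy plasmid through a ColE1/pUC-type origin and is selected with ampicillin via the β-lactamase (AmpR) gene and its native promoter. No mammalian selection marker is annotated, which is consistent with transient transfection, although the record does not state the delivery method.

The payload is a synthetic insert of about 730 bp, EGFP/BC85, placed between BsrGI and HindIII sites under a tetracycline response element. The feature table shows a central block of tetO repeats flanked by minimal promoter elements facing both ways, suggesting a bidirectional Tet-responsive layout. One arm (a TRE3G-type fragment) drives mammalian codon-optimized EGFP. The other arm, with a minimal CMV promoter, points toward a cloning-site remnant followed by a rabbit β-globin intron, a short globin coding segment and the β-globin poly(A) signal; no coding sequence is annotated there, and the record does not say what, if anything, it expresses. The barcode itself (BC85) is not annotated, but the cloning sites and the short gap after EGFP imply it lies in the 3′ region of the EGFP transcript. An SV40 poly(A) signal is annotated downstream, though on the opposite strand. Because transcription depends on a tetracycline-controlled transactivator reaching the TRE, barcoded EGFP mRNA can act as a sequencing-countable readout of receptor activation, letting many receptor-specific reporters be pooled and deconvoluted by barcode. Small lacI, SV40 large T and str fragments appear to be backbone remnants.
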