Addgene plasmid #202926: Salsa-BC85-P1H1
Purpose: Expression of barcoded reporter plasmid for PRESTO-Salsa; EGFP/BC85
Depositing lab: Noah Palm. Depositing organization: Yale University. Publication: Highly multiplexed bioactivity screening reveals human and microbiota metabolome-GPCRome interactions. Chen H, Rosen CE, Gonzalez-Hernandez JA, Song D, Potempa J, Ring AM, Palm NW. Cell. 2023 Jul 6;186(14):3095-3110.e19. doi: 10.1016/j.cell.2023.05.024. Epub 2023 Jun 14. PubMed 37321219.
Backbone
  Vector backbone: pCER206
  Vector type: Mammalian Expression
Growth in bacteria
  Bacterial resistance: Ampicillin, 100 μg/mL
  Growth temperature: 37°C
  Growth strain: DH5alpha
  Copy number: High Copy
Gene/Insert
  Gene/Insert name: EGFP/BC85
  Species: Synthetic
  Insert size (bp): 730
  Promoter: Tet Response Element (TRE)
  Cloning method: Restriction Enzyme; 5′ cloning site BsrGI (not destroyed); 3′ cloning site HindIII (not destroyed)
  Sequencing primers: 5′ Custom primer (GAAGCGCGATCACATGG)
Terms and licenses: Academic/Nonprofit Terms; Industry Terms: Not Available to Industry
How to cite: Salsa-BC85-P1H1 was a gift from Noah Palm (Addgene plasmid # 202926 ; http://n2t.net/addgene:202926 ; RRID:Addgene_202926)
