>Addgene plasmid #202926 | Salsa-BC85-P1H1 | depositor partial sequence | sequence record 393799 | BC85
TACTATTCAC
